Addgene plasmid #49180: pFA6a-12Pk-ura4MX6
Purpose: (Empty Backbone) genomic 12Pk epitope tagging in S. pombe
Depositing lab: Eishi Noguchi. Depositing organization: Drexel University. Publication: New vectors for epitope tagging and gene disruption in Schizosaccharomyces pombe. Gadaleta MC, Iwasaki O, Noguchi C, Noma K, Noguchi E. Biotechniques. 2013 Nov;55(5):257-63. doi: 10.2144/000114100. PubMed 24215641.
Backbone
  Vector backbone: pFA6a
  Vector type: Yeast Expression
  Selectable markers: URA4
  Tag / fusion protein: 12Pk (C terminal on backbone)
Growth in bacteria
  Bacterial resistance: Ampicillin, 100 μg/mL
  Growth temperature: 37°C
  Growth strain: XL10 Gold
  Copy number: Unknown
Terms and licenses: Academic/Nonprofit Terms; Industry Terms: Not Available to Industry
Depositor comments: Note that there are two adenines in Addgene's T7 quality control sequence that introduce a HindIII site and an AflII site into the plasmid. Note that these discrepancies with the depositor sequence do NOT affect the function of the plasmid. The vector is used as a template for PCR to amplify DNA cassettes to modify chromosomal gene loci. The additional adenines are not within the primer sequences to amplify DNA cassettes for gene manipulation.
How to cite: pFA6a-12Pk-ura4MX6 was a gift from Eishi Noguchi (Addgene plasmid # 49180 ; http://n2t.net/addgene:49180 ; RRID:Addgene_49180)
