[The description below was written by a language model from this plasmid's Addgene catalogue record and pLannotate feature annotations shown in this document.]
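Description:
pFA6a-12Pk-ura4MX6 is an empty-backbone member of the pFA6a family of yeast tagging vectors, built for adding a 12Pk epitope tag to the C terminus of proteins expressed from their native chromosomal loci in Schizosaccharomyces pombe. Although catalogued as a yeast expression vector, it is not meant to be maintained in yeast: the annotated features include no yeast origin of replication, and the depositor notes that it serves as a PCR template from which a DNA cassette is amplified and then used to modify a genomic locus. In E. coli the 5,123 bp plasmid is propagated through a high-copy ColE1/pUC-type origin and selected with ampicillin via the AmpR (β-lactamase) gene and its promoter. Short lacI, rop and bom fragments are backbone remnants with no evident functional role, and T7 and SP6 promoters flank the cassette region.

The payload is a modular cassette. A roughly 600 bp block encoding twelve tandem copies of the Pk epitope is followed by the S. cerevisiae ADH1 terminator, which supplies transcription termination for the tagged gene once the tag is fused in frame to the end of the target open reading frame. Downstream lies the S. pombe ura4 gene, in the opposite orientation, encoding orotidine 5'-phosphate decarboxylase. It allows integrants to be selected by uracil prototrophy in ura4-deficient strains. The regulatory sequences driving ura4 are not annotated in the feature table. The multimerised tag is intended for immunological detection of the tagged protein. The depositor also notes that two extra adenines seen in quality-control sequencing create HindIII and AflII sites, but these lie outside the primer-binding sequences used for cassette amplification and do not affect function.
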