Features (pLannotate 1.2.2; 11 found; start..end, strand, type, name):
     73..672     +  misc_feature   12Pktag
    702..889     +  terminator     ADH1 terminator: S. cerevisiae ADH1; transcription terminator for the S. cerevisiae alcohol dehydrogenase 1 (ADH1) gene
   1358..2152    -  CDS            S. pombe ura4: orotidine 5'-phosphate decarboxylase, required for uracil biosynthesis; Schizosaccharomyces pombe ura4
   2759..2777    -  promoter       T7 promoter: promoter for bacteriophage T7 RNA polymerase
   2799..2852    -  CDS            lacI (fragment): lac repressor; lacI; The lac repressor binds to the lac operator to inhibit transcription in E. coli. This inhibition can be relieved by adding lactose or isopropyl-β-D-thiogalactopyranoside (IPTG).
   3035..3623    -  rep_origin     ori: high-copy-number ColE1/pMB1/pBR322/pUC origin of replication
   3794..4654    -  CDS            AmpR: β-lactamase; bla; confers resistance to ampicillin, carbenicillin, and related antibiotics
   4655..4759    -  promoter       AmpR promoter: bla
   4854..4889    +  CDS            rop (fragment): Rop protein, which maintains plasmids at low copy number; rop
   4991..5042    +  misc_feature   bom (fragment): basis of mobility region from pBR322
   5105..5123    +  promoter       SP6 promoter: promoter for bacteriophage SP6 RNA polymerase
>Addgene plasmid #49180 | pFA6a-12Pk-ura4MX6 | depositor full sequence | sequence record 72648 | pFA6a-12Pk-ura4MX6 sequence 5123 bps
ACGCGGCCGCCAGCTGAAGCTTCGTACGCTGCAGGTCGACGGATCCCCGGGTTAATTAACCTCGACGGTG
GAGGTAAGCCTATCCCTAACCCTCTGCTGGGTCTTGATTCTACATCCGGAGGTAAGCCTATCCCTAACCC
TCTGCTGGGTCTTGATTCTACACTCGACGGTGGAGGTAAGCCTATCCCTAACCCTCTGCTGGGTCTTGAT
TCTACATCCGGAGGTAAGCCTATCCCTAACCCTCTGCTGGGTCTTGATTCTACACTCGACGGTGGAGGTA
AGCCTATCCCTAACCCTCTGCTGGGTCTTGATTCTACATCCGGAGGTAAGCCTATCCCTAACCCTCTGCT
GGGTCTTGATTCTACACTCGACGGTGGAGGTAAGCCTATCCCTAACCCTCTGCTGGGTCTTGATTCTACA
TCCGGAGGTAAGCCTATCCCTAACCCTCTGCTGGGTCTTGATTCTACACTCGACGGTGGAGGTAAGCCTA
TCCCTAACCCTCTGCTGGGTCTTGATTCTACATCCGGAGGTAAGCCTATCCCTAACCCTCTGCTGGGTCT
TGATTCTACACTCGACGGTGGAGGTAAGCCTATCCCTAACCCTCTGCTGGGTCTTGATTCTACATCCGGA
GGTAAGCCTATCCCTAACCCTCTGCTGGGTCTTGATTCTACACTCGAGTAGGGCGCGCCACTTCTAAATA
AGCGAATTTCTTATGATTTATGATTTTTATTATTAAATAAGTTATAAAAAAAATAAGTGTATACAAATTT
TAAAGTGACTCTTAGGTTTTAAAACGAAAATTCTTATTCTTGAGTAACTCTTTCCTGTAGGTCAGGTTGC
TTTCTCAGGTATAGTATGAGGTCGCTCTTATTGACCACACCTCTACCGGCAGATCCGCTAGGGATAACAG
GGTAATATAGATCTCTTGTGATATTGACGAAACTTTTTGACATCTAATTTATTCTGTTCCAACACCAATG
TTTATAACCAAGTTTTATCTTGTTTGTCTACATGGTATTTTACATTCATCTACATACATCTTTCATTGGC
TTTGTACATAGTTATCATTACAAGTCTAAAAAAATTCACTCTTTTCTTATTCAATGTCAATCCAAGAGAA
AAGATTGTGGTAATGTTGTAGGAGCATGTTTAATAAATTACTATAGCAAATTACTTTTTATTCCCAAGGT
GTTTATCTATAATAGTTAATATTTTAGTCGCTACATAAAATTTTACCAAAGAGTACTTGTATACTAATTC
TAAATGCCTTCTGACATAAAACGCCTAGGAAAACAAACGCAAACAAGGCATCGACTTTTTCAATAACCAA
CCAAAAAAATTTTACATTAGTCTTTTTTTAATGCTGAGAAAGTCTTTGCTGATATGCCTTCCAACCAGCT
TCTCTATATCTCTTGGCTTCGACAACAGGATTACGACCAGCTCCATAGACTCCACGACCAACAATGATGA
TATCGCTACCGCAGTTTACAATCACTTCTTCAGGAGTACGATATTGCTGTCCCAGCCCGTCTCCTTTAAC
ATCCAAGCCGATACCAGGGGACATAGTTATGTAGTCGCTTTGAAGGTTAGGAAATCGACGACCAGCTATA
AAGCCAAAGCAAAAATCGGTATGCTTCTCAAACCATTCTAAGGTTTTCTCTGTGTAGGAACCAGTAGCCA
AAGAGCCTTTGGAAGACATTTCAGCCAAAAGCAAGAGACCACGTCCCAAAGGTAAACCAACTTCTTTGAG
GCCTTGTATAATACCCTCGCCTGGCACTGTATGGCAATTTGTGATATGAGCCCAAGAAGCAATTTTGTAC
ACACCAGATGCATATTGTAGCTTGACGGTATTTCCAATGTCTGCGAATTTGCGATCCTCAAAGATAAGAA
AACGATGCTTTTTACCTAAGGCCACCAGTTTTTCTACCATATCCTGGTCGAAATCCTCGACAACGTCAAT
ATGTGTCTTGATAACACAGACATAGGGTCCAATTTTATCTACCAATTCTAAGATTTCGGATTTCTTCGTC
AAATCGACCGCGACTGACAAGTTGCTTTGCTTTTCTTCCATCAAAGCCAACAATTCCTTGGCAATGGGAT
TTTTCATCCCCTCAGCTCTAGCTGAATAGCTTTGAAATACTCTAGCATCCATAACTTTGCTTTTAAACCT
TTAATTTCGATCCAAGCAAAAAAGAGGTTCTTGGTAGGACAATACGGTAAGAAAACACGACATGTGCAGA
GATGCCGACGAAGCATAGTTAAACTGGGATGGTAAAATCAATTAAGAATTTATAAAGACAAAATTGTATA
AGTCTCTAAAACATCTTAATTATACCTCACAGAACTATCTAAAATATATTCACAAAGTGCAAACATTATC
ATGAAAAAGAACCATTTTAATTTAAAGCAAGGGCATTAAGGCTTATTTACAGAATTTCTTACTTTTGTAA
AGATTATAAGGCTGATTATCTTTTTCACCATGCCAAAAATTACACAAGATAGAATGGATGTTTGAAATTA
AACGTGAGTATACAAACAAATACACTAGGTAAATCGAAACATTTTTTTCTCCATTAAGTAACAAATTCCT
ATTTAGAGAAAGAATGCTGAGTAGATTAAATAATCTATACAAACTTTTTTAACACAAATGCATACATATA
GCCAGTGGGATTTGTAGCTAAGCTGTTTAAACGAGCTCGAATTCATCGATGATATCAGATCCACTAGTGG
CCTATGCGGCCGCGGATCTGCCGGTCTCCCTATAGTGAGTCGTATTAATTTCGATAAGCCAGGTTAACCT
GCATTAATGAATCGGCCAACGCGCGGGGAGAGGCGGTTTGCGTATTGGGCGCTCTTCCGCTTCCTCGCTC
ACTGACTCGCTGCGCTCGGTCGTTCGGCTGCGGCGAGCGGTATCAGCTCACTCAAAGGCGGTAATACGGT
TATCCACAGAATCAGGGGATAACGCAGGAAAGAACATGTGAGCAAAAGGCCAGCAAAAGGCCAGGAACCG
TAAAAAGGCCGCGTTGCTGGCGTTTTTCCATAGGCTCCGCCCCCCTGACGAGCATCACAAAAATCGACGC
TCAAGTCAGAGGTGGCGAAACCCGACAGGACTATAAAGATACCAGGCGTTTCCCCCTGGAAGCTCCCTCG
TGCGCTCTCCTGTTCCGACCCTGCCGCTTACCGGATACCTGTCCGCCTTTCTCCCTTCGGGAAGCGTGGC
GCTTTCTCAATGCTCACGCTGTAGGTATCTCAGTTCGGTGTAGGTCGTTCGCTCCAAGCTGGGCTGTGTG
CACGAACCCCCCGTTCAGCCCGACCGCTGCGCCTTATCCGGTAACTATCGTCTTGAGTCCAACCCGGTAA
GACACGACTTATCGCCACTGGCAGCAGCCACTGGTAACAGGATTAGCAGAGCGAGGTATGTAGGCGGTGC
TACAGAGTTCTTGAAGTGGTGGCCTAACTACGGCTACACTAGAAGGACAGTATTTGGTATCTGCGCTCTG
CTGAAGCCAGTTACCTTCGGAAAAAGAGTTGGTAGCTCTTGATCCGGCAAACAAACCACCGCTGGTAGCG
GTGGTTTTTTTGTTTGCAAGCAGCAGATTACGCGCAGAAAAAAAGGATCTCAAGAAGATCCTTTGATCTT
TTCTACGGGGTCTGACGCTCAGTGGAACGAAAACTCACGTTAAGGGATTTTGGTCATGAGATTATCAAAA
AGGATCTTCACCTAGATCCTTTTAAATTAAAAATGAAGTTTTAAATCAATCTAAAGTATATATGAGTAAA
CTTGGTCTGACAGTTACCAATGCTTAATCAGTGAGGCACCTATCTCAGCGATCTGTCTATTTCGTTCATC
CATAGTTGCCTGACTCCCCGTCGTGTAGATAACTACGATACGGGAGGGCTTACCATCTGGCCCCAGTGCT
GCAATGATACCGCGAGACCCACGCTCACCGGCTCCAGATTTATCAGCAATAAACCAGCCAGCCGGAAGGG
CCGAGCGCAGAAGTGGTCCTGCAACTTTATCCGCCTCCATCCAGTCTATTAATTGTTGCCGGGAAGCTAG
AGTAAGTAGTTCGCCAGTTAATAGTTTGCGCAACGTTGTTGCCATTGCTACAGGCATCGTGGTGTCACGC
TCGTCGTTTGGTATGGCTTCATTCAGCTCCGGTTCCCAACGATCAAGGCGAGTTACATGATCCCCCATGT
TGTGCAAAAAAGCGGTTAGCTCCTTCGGTCCTCCGATCGTTGTCAGAAGTAAGTTGGCCGCAGTGTTATC
ACTCATGGTTATGGCAGCACTGCATAATTCTCTTACTGTCATGCCATCCGTAAGATGCTTTTCTGTGACT
GGTGAGTACTCAACCAAGTCATTCTGAGAATAGTGTATGCGGCGACCGAGTTGCTCTTGCCCGGCGTCAA
TACGGGATAATACCGCGCCACATAGCAGAACTTTAAAAGTGCTCATCATTGGAAAACGTTCTTCGGGGCG
AAAACTCTCAAGGATCTTACCGCTGTTGAGATCCAGTTCGATGTAACCCACTCGTGCACCCAACTGATCT
TCAGCATCTTTTACTTTCACCAGCGTTTCTGGGTGAGCAAAAACAGGAAGGCAAAATGCCGCAAAAAAGG
GAATAAGGGCGACACGGAAATGTTGAATACTCATACTCTTCCTTTTTCAATATTATTGAAGCATTTATCA
GGGTTATTGTCTCATGAGCGGATACATATTTGAATGTATTTAGAAAAATAAACAAATAGGGGTTCCGCGC
ACATTTCCCCGAAAAGTGCCACCTGACGTCTAAGAAACCATTATTATCATGACATTAACCTATAAAAATA
GGCGTATCACGAGGCCCTTTCGTCTCGCGCGTTTCGGTGATGACGGTGAAAACCTCTGACACATGCAGCT
CCCGGAGACGGTCACAGCTTGTCTGTAAGCGGATGCCGGGAGCAGACAAGCCCGTCAGGGCGCGTCAGCG
GGTGTTGGCGGGTGTCGGGGCTGGCTTAACTATGCGGCATCAGAGCAGATTGTACTGAGAGTGCACCATA
TGGACATATTGTCGTTAGAACGCGGCTACAATTAATACATAACCTTATGTATCATACACATACGATTTAG
GTGACACTATAGA
