>Addgene plasmid #49180 | pFA6a-12Pk-ura4MX6 | addgene partial sequence | sequence record 73878 | T7 5'-TAATACGACTCACTATAGGG-3'
GCGGCCGCATAGGCCACTAGTGGATCTGATATCATCGATGAATTCGAGCTCGTTTAAACAAGCTTAAGCT
ACAAATCCCACTGGCTATATGTATGCATTTGTGTTAAAAAAGTTTGTATAGATTATTTAATCTACTCAGC
ATTCTTTCTCTAAATAGGAATTTGTTACTTAATGGAGAAAAAAATGTTTCGATTTACCTAGTGTATTTGT
TTGTATACTCACGTTTAATTTCAAACATCCATTCTATCTTGTGTAATTTTTGGCATGGTGAAAAAGATAA
TCAGCCTTATAATCTTTACAAAAGTAAGAAATTCTGTAAATAAGCCTTAATGCCCTTGCTTTAAATTAAA
ATGGTTCTTTTTCATGATAATGTTTGCACTTTGTGAATATATTTTAGATAGTTCTGTGAGGTATAATTAA
GATGTTTTAGAGACTTATACAATTTTGTCTTTATAAATTCTTAATTGATTTTACCATCCCAGTTTAACTA
TGCTTCGTCGGCATCTCTGCACATGTCGTGTTTTCTTACCGTATTGTCCTACCAAGAACCTCTTTTTTGC
TTGGATCGAAATTAAAGGTTTAAAAGCAAAGTTATGGATGCTAGAGTATTTCAAAGCTATTCAGCTAGAG
CTGAGGGGATGAAAAATCCCATTGCCAAGGAATTGTTGGCTTTGATGGAAGAAAAGCAAAGCAACTTGTC
AGTCGCGGTCGATTTGACGAAGAAATCCGAAATCTTAGAATTGGTAGATAAAATTGGACCCTATGTCTGT
GTTATCAAGACACATATTGACGTTGTCGAGGATTTCGACCAGGATATGGTAGAAAAACTGGTGGCCTTAG
GTAAAAAGCATCGTTTTCTTATCTTTGAGGATCGCAAATTCGCAGACATTGGAAATACCGTCAAGCTACA
ATATGCATCTGGTGTGTACAAAATTGCTTCTTGGGCTCATATCACAAATTGCCATACAGTGCCAGGCGAG
GGTATTATACA
