>Addgene plasmid #49180 | pFA6a-12Pk-ura4MX6 | addgene partial sequence | sequence record 73880 | Sp6
AAGCTTCGTACGCTGCAGGTCGACGGATCCCCGGGTTAATTAACCTCGACGGTGGAGGTAAGCCTATCCC
TAACCCTCTGCTGGGTCTTGATTCTACATCCGGAGGTAAGCCTATCCCTAACCCTCTGCTGGGTCTTGAT
TCTACACTCGACGGTGGAGGTAAGCCTATCCCTAACCCTCTGCTGGGTCTTGATTCTACATCCGGAGGTA
AGCCTATCCCTAACCCTCTGCTGGGTCTTGATTCTACACTCGACGGTGGAGGTAAGCCTATCCCTAACCC
TCTGCTGGGTCTTGATTCTACATCCGGAGGTAAGCCTATCCCTAACCCTCTGCTGGGTCTTGATTCTACA
CTCGACGGTGGAGGTAAGCCTATCCCTAACCCTCTGCTGGGTCTTGATTCTACATCCGGAGGTAAGCCTA
TCCCTAACCCTCTGCTGGGTCTTGATTCTACACTCGACGGTGGAGGTAAGCCTATCCCTAACCCTCTGCT
GGGTCTTGATTCTACATCCGGAGGTAAGCCTATCCCTAACCCTCTGCTGGGTCTTGATTCTACACTCGAC
GGTGGAGGTAAGCCTATCCCTAACCCTCTGCTGGGTCTTGATTCTACATCCGGAGGTAAGCCTATCCCTA
ACCCTCTGCTGGGTCTTGATTCTACACTCGA
