>Addgene plasmid #49180 | pFA6a-12Pk-ura4MX6 | addgene partial sequence | sequence record 74670 | pHybLex_rev
ACTTATTTAATAATAAAAATCATAAATCATAAGAAATTCGCTTATTTAGAAGTGGCGCGCCCTACTCGAG
TGTAGAATCAAGACCCAGCAGAGGGTTAGGGATAGGCTTACCTCCGGATGTAGAATCAAGACCCAGCAGA
GGGTTAGGGATAGGCTTACCTCCACCGTCGAGTGTAGAATCAAGACCCAGCAGAGGGTTAGGGATAGGCT
TACCTCCGGATGTAGAATCAAGACCCAGCAGAGGGTTAGGGATAGGCTTACCTCCACCGTCGAGTGTAGA
ATCAAGACCCAGCAGAGGGTTAGGGATAGGCTTACCTCCGGATGTAGAATCAAGACCCAGCAGAGGGTTA
GGGATAGGCTTACCTCCACCGTCGAGTGTAGAATCAAGACCCAGCAGAGGGTTAGGGATAGGCTTACCTC
CGGATGTAGAATCAAGACCCAGCAGAGGGTTAGGGATAGGCTTACCTCCACCGTCGAGTGTAGAATCAAG
ACCCAGCAGAGGGTTAGGGATAGGCTTACCTCCGGATGTAGAATCAAGACCCAGCAGAGGGTTAGGGATA
GGCTTACCTCCACCGTCGAGTGTAGAATCAAGACCCAGCAGAGGGTTAGGGATAGGCTTACCTCCGGATG
TAGAATCAAGACCCAGCAGAGGGTTAGGGATAGGCTTACCTCCACCGTCGAGGTTAATTAACCCGGGGAT
CCGTCGACCTGCAGCGTACGAAGCTTCAGCTGGCGGCCGCGTTCTATAGTGTCACCTAAATCGTATGTGT
ATGATACATAAGGTTATGTATTAATTGTAGCCGCGTTCTAACGACAATATGTCCATATGGTGCACTCTCA
GTACAATCTGCTCTGATGCCGCA
